>Addgene plasmid #74355 | pISH-Pou2f1 | addgene full sequence | sequence record 146411 | Addgene assembled sequence
GGGCGAATTGGGCCCGACGTCGCATGCTCCCGGCCGCCATGGCGGCCGCGGGAATTCGATTCTATGGAGA
GTGAAGATGCCAGCACAGGCACACAAACCAATGGTCTGGACTTTCAGAAACAGCCCGTGCCCGTTGGAGG
AGCGATCTCCACAGCCCAGGCCCAGGCCTTCCTCGGACATCTTCACCAGGTCCAGCTAGCTGGGACAAGT
TTACAGGCTGCTGCTCAGTCTTTAAATGTACAGTCTAAATCCAGTGAAGAGTCGGGAGATTCGCAGCAGT
CGAGCCAGCCTTCTTCCCAGCCGCCTTCAGTGCAGTCAGCCATTCCCCAGACCCAGCTAATGCTGGCTGG
GGGACAGATAACTGGGCTCACGTTGACCCCAGCCCAGCAACAGTTACTGCTACAGCAGGCGCAGGCCCAG
GCCCAGCTCCTGGCCGCTGCAGTGCAGCAACACTCCGCCAGCCAACAGCACAGTGCTGCTGGGGCCACCA
TCTCAGCCTCCGCCGCCACACCCATGACGCAGATCCCCCTGTCTCAGCCCATACAGATTGCACAGGATCT
TCAACAATTGCAACAGCTTCAGCAGCAAAATCTCAACTTGCAACAGTTTGTGTTGGTGCACCCAACCACC
AACCTGCAACCAGCACAGTTTATCATCTCACAGACCCCCCAGGGCCAGCAGGGTCTCCTGCAAGCGCAAA
ATCTTTTAACGCAACTACCTCAGCAAAGCCAAGCCAACCTCCTACAGCCACAGCCAAGCATCACCCTCAC
GTCCCAGCCTACCACCCCAACTCGCACAATAGCAGCAGCCTCAGTTCAGACACTTCCACAGAGCCAGTCA
ACACCAAAGCGAATTGACACTCCCAGCTTGGAGGAGCCCAGTGACCTTGAGGAGCTTGAGCAGTTTGCCA
AGACTTTCAAACAAAGACGAATCACTAGTGAATTCGCGGCCGCCTGCAGGTCGACCATATGGGAGAGCTC
CCAACGCGTTGGATGCATAGCTTGAGTATTCTATAGTGTCACCTAAATAGCTTGGCGTAATCATGGTCAT
AGCTGTTTCCTGTGTGAAATTGTTATCCGCTCACAATTCCACACAACATACGAGCCGGAAGCATAAAGTG
TAAAGCCTGGGGTGCCTAATGAGTGAGCTAACTCACATTAATTGCGTTGCGCTCACTGCCCGCTTTCCAG
TCGGGAAACCTGTCGTGCCAGCTGCATTAATGAATCGGCCAACGCGCGGGGAGAGGCGGTTTGCGTATTG
GGCGCTCTTCCGCTTCCTCGCTCACTGACTCGCTGCGCTCGGTCGTTCGGCTGCGGCGAGCGGTATCAGC
TCACTCAAAGGCGGTAATACGGTTATCCACAGAATCAGGGGATAACGCAGGAAAGAACATGTGAGCAAAA
GGCCAGCAAAAGGCCAGGAACCGTAAAAAGGCCGCGTTGCTGGCGTTTTTCCATAGGCTCCGCCCCCCTG
ACGAGCATCACAAAAATCGACGCTCAAGTCAGAGGTGGCGAAACCCGACAGGACTATAAAGATACCAGGC
GTTTCCCCCTGGAAGCTCCCTCGTGCGCTCTCCTGTTCCGACCCTGCCGCTTACCGGATACCTGTCCGCC
TTTCTCCCTTCGGGAAGCGTGGCGCTTTCTCATAGCTCACGCTGTAGGTATCTCAGTTCGGTGTAGGTCG
TTCGCTCCAAGCTGGGCTGTGTGCACGAACCCCCCGTTCAGCCCGACCGCTGCGCCTTATCCGGTAACTA
TCGTCTTGAGTCCAACCCGGTAAGACACGACTTATCGCCACTGGCAGCAGCCACTGGTAACAGGATTAGC
AGAGCGAGGTATGTAGGCGGTGCTACAGAGTTCTTGAAGTGGTGGCCTAACTACGGCTACACTAGAAGAA
CAGTATTTGGTATCTGCGCTCTGCTGAAGCCAGTTACCTTCGGAAAAAGAGTTGGTAGCTCTTGATCCGG
CAAACAAACCACCGCTGGTAGCGGTGGTTTTTTTGTTTGCAAGCAGCAGATTACGCGCAGAAAAAAAGGA
TCTCAAGAAGATCCTTTGATCTTTTCTACGGGGTCTGACGCTCAGTGGAACGAAAACTCACGTTAAGGGA
TTTTGGTCATGAGATTATCAAAAAGGATCTTCACCTAGATCCTTTTAAATTAAAAATGAAGTTTTAAATC
AATCTAAAGTATATATGAGTAAACTTGGTCTGACAGTTACCAATGCTTAATCAGTGAGGCACCTATCTCA
GCGATCTGTCTATTTCGTTCATCCATAGTTGCCTGACTCCCCGTCGTGTAGATAACTACGATACGGGAGG
GCTTACCATCTGGCCCCAGTGCTGCAATGATACCGCGAGACCCACGCTCACCGGCTCCAGATTTATCAGC
AATAAACCAGCCAGCCGGAAGGGCCGAGCGCAGAAGTGGTCCTGCAACTTTATCCGCCTCCATCCAGTCT
ATTAATTGTTGCCGGGAAGCTAGAGTAAGTAGTTCGCCAGTTAATAGTTTGCGCAACGTTGTTGCCATTG
CTACAGGCATCGTGGTGTCACGCTCGTCGTTTGGTATGGCTTCATTCAGCTCCGGTTCCCAACGATCAAG
GCGAGTTACATGATCCCCCATGTTGTGCAAAAAAGCGGTTAGCTCCTTCGGTCCTCCGATCGTTGTCAGA
AGTAAGTTGGCCGCAGTGTTATCACTCATGGTTATGGCAGCACTGCATAATTCTCTTACTGTCATGCCAT
CCGTAAGATGCTTTTCTGTGACTGGTGAGTACTCAACCAAGTCATTCTGAGAATAGTGTATGCGGCGACC
GAGTTGCTCTTGCCCGGCGTCAATACGGGATAATACCGCGCCACATAGCAGAACTTTAAAAGTGCTCATC
ATTGGAAAACGTTCTTCGGGGCGAAAACTCTCAAGGATCTTACCGCTGTTGAGATCCAGTTCGATGTAAC
CCACTCGTGCACCCAACTGATCTTCAGCATCTTTTACTTTCACCAGCGTTTCTGGGTGAGCAAAAACAGG
AAGGCAAAATGCCGCAAAAAAGGGAATAAGGGCGACACGGAAATGTTGAATACTCATACTCTTCCTTTTT
CAATATTATTGAAGCATTTATCAGGGTTATTGTCTCATGAGCGGATACATATTTGAATGTATTTAGAAAA
ATAAACAAATAGGGGTTCCGCGCACATTTCCCCGAAAAGTGCCACCTGATGCGGTGTGAAATACCGCACA
GATGCGTAAGGAGAAAATACCGCATCAGGAAATTGTAAGCGTTAATATTTTGTTAAAATTCGCGTTAAAT
TTTTGTTAAATCAGCTCATTTTTTAACCAATAGGCCGAAATCGGCAAAATCCCTTATAAATCAAAAGAAT
AGACCGAGATAGGGT
[37 nt withheld, positions 3376-3412]
AAAGAACGTGGACTCCAACGTCAAAGG
[49 nt withheld, positions 3440-3488]
T
[91 nt withheld, positions 3490-3580]
G
[124 nt withheld, positions 3582-3705]
CCATTCGCCATTCAGGCTGCGCAACTGTTGGGAAGGGCGATCGGTGCGGGCCTCTTCGCTATTACGCCAG
CTGGCGAAAGGGGGATGTGCTGCAAGGCGATTAAGTTGGGTAACGCCAGGGTTTTCCCAGTCACGACGTT
GTAAAACGACGGCCAGTGAATTGTAATACGACTCACTATA
Features (pLannotate 1.2.2; 14 found; start..end, strand, type, name):
     61..933     +  CDS            Pou2f1 (fragment): PO2F1_MOUSE - Also known as Oct-1, Otf-1, Otf1. Experimental evidence at protein level: Swiss-Prot protein existence level 1. Transcription factor that binds to the octamer motif (5'- ATTTGCAT-3') and activates the promoters of the genes for some small nuclear RNAs (snRNA) and of genes such as those for histone H2B and immunoglobulins. Modulates transcription transactivation by NR3C1, AR and PGR. From Mus musculus (Mouse).
    936..998     -  CDS            VESPI_VESMG (fragment): Experimental evidence at protein level: Swiss-Prot protein existence level 1. Shows contractile activity on isolated ileum smooth muscle. From Vespa magnifica (Hornet).
   1010..1028    -  promoter       SP6 promoter: promoter for bacteriophage SP6 RNA polymerase
   1070..1086    -  protein_bind   lac operator: The lac repressor binds to the lac operator to inhibit transcription in E. coli. This inhibition can be relieved by adding lactose or isopropyl-β-D-thiogalactopyranoside (IPTG). lac repressor encoded by lacI
   1094..1124    -  promoter       lac promoter: promoter for the E. coli lac operon
   1139..1160    -  protein_bind   CAP binding site: CAP binding activates transcription in the presence of cAMP. E. coli catabolite activator protein
   1173..1265    -  CDS            lacI (fragment): lac repressor; lacI; The lac repressor binds to the lac operator to inhibit transcription in E. coli. This inhibition can be relieved by adding lactose or isopropyl-β-D-thiogalactopyranoside (IPTG).
   1448..2036    -  rep_origin     ori: high-copy-number ColE1/pMB1/pBR322/pUC origin of replication
   2207..3067    -  CDS            AmpR: β-lactamase; bla; confers resistance to ampicillin, carbenicillin, and related antibiotics
   3068..3172    -  promoter       AmpR promoter: bla
   3199..3249    +  misc_feature   bom (fragment): basis of mobility region from pBR322
   3277..3705    -  rep_origin     f1 ori (sequence partly withheld): f1 bacteriophage origin of replication; arrow indicates direction of (+) strand synthesis
   3709..3866    -  CDS            lacZα (fragment): LacZα fragment of β-galactosidase; lacZ fragment
   3869..2       +  promoter       T7 promoter (across the origin): promoter for bacteriophage T7 RNA polymerase
