[The description below was written by a language model from this plasmid's Addgene catalogue record and pLannotate feature annotations shown in this document.]
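Description:
pISH-Pou2f1 is a riboprobe template plasmid built on the pGEM-T Easy cloning vector, carrying an 868 bp fragment of the mouse Pou2f1 gene (also known as Oct-1/Otf-1), which encodes a POU-domain transcription factor that binds the octamer motif. It is propagated in E. coli as a high-copy plasmid from a ColE1/pUC-type origin and selected with ampicillin through the β-lactamase (AmpR) gene and its own promoter. The backbone also contains an f1 phage origin and the remnants of the lac promoter/operator and lacZα region that surround the cloning site in this vector family. lacZα is annotated only as a fragment because the insert interrupts it. The cloning method is not recorded.

The Pou2f1 fragment lies between opposing bacteriophage promoters. The T7 promoter sits upstream and reads in the same direction as the annotated coding fragment, while the SP6 promoter sits downstream and points back into the insert. In vitro transcription from SP6 therefore yields RNA complementary to the mRNA. This agrees with the depositor's note that the antisense probe is made with SP6 RNA polymerase after linearising with NcoI. T7 would be expected to give the sense strand, although the record does not describe a sense control. A short annotated match to a hornet peptide next to the insert is almost certainly a spurious hit in polylinker sequence.

The insert is only a partial coding fragment and has no eukaryotic promoter, so the plasmid is explicitly not intended for gene expression. Its purpose is the synthesis of labelled riboprobes for detecting Pou2f1 transcripts by in situ hybridization, and it was deposited with a study of homeobox gene expression in the mouse olfactory epithelium.
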