Addgene plasmid #74355: pISH-Pou2f1
Purpose: Use to synthesize riboprobes for in situ hybridization (ISH) probe for Pou2f1. Not for gene expression.
Depositing lab: Peter Mombaerts. Depositing organization: Max Planck Research Unit for Neurogenetics. Publication: Expression of homeobox genes in the mouse olfactory epithelium. Parrilla M, Chang I, Degl'Innocenti A, Omura M. J Comp Neurol. 2016 Oct 1;524(14):2713-39. doi: 10.1002/cne.24051. Epub 2016 Jun 19. PubMed 27243442.
Backbone
  Vector backbone: pGEM-T easy
  Backbone manufacturer: Promega
  Backbone size w/o insert (bp): 3015
Growth in bacteria
  Bacterial resistance: Ampicillin, 100 μg/mL
  Growth temperature: 37°C
  Growth strain: DH5alpha
  Copy number: High Copy
Gene/Insert
  Gene/Insert name: POU domain, class 2, transcription factor 1 (alt name: Pou2f1)
  Species: M. musculus (mouse)
  Insert size (bp): 868
  GenBank ID: NM_198933.3
  Entrez Gene: Pou2f1 (a.k.a. 2810482H01Rik, NF-A1, Oct-1, Oct1, Otf-1, Otf1)
  Cloning method: Unknown
  Sequencing primers: 5′ T7; 3′ SP6
Terms and licenses: Academic/Nonprofit Terms; Industry Terms: Not Available to Industry
Depositor comments: NcoI digestion and SP6 RNA polymerase for antisense probe
How to cite: pISH-Pou2f1 was a gift from Peter Mombaerts (Addgene plasmid # 74355 ; http://n2t.net/addgene:74355 ; RRID:Addgene_74355)
