>Addgene plasmid #74355 | pISH-Pou2f1 | depositor partial sequence | sequence record 140231 | insert
CTATGGAGAGTGAAGATGCCAGCACAGGCACACAAACCAATGGTCTGGACTTTCAGAAACAGCCCGTGCC
CGTTGGAGGAGCGATCTCCACAGCCCAGGCCCAGGCCTTCCTCGGACATCTTCACCAGGTCCAGCTAGCT
GGGACAAGTTTACAGGCTGCTGCTCAGTCTTTAAATGTACAGTCTAAATCCAGTGAAGAGTCGGGAGATT
CGCAGCAGTCGAGCCAGCCTTCTTCCCAGCCGCCTTCAGTGCAGTCAGCCATTCCCCAGACCCAGCTAAT
GCTGGCTGGGGGACAGATAACTGGGCTCACGTTGACCCCAGCCCAGCAACAGTTACTGCTACAGCAGGCG
CAGGCCCAGGCCCAGCTCCTGGCCGCTGCAGTGCAGCAACACTCCGCCAGCCAACAGCACAGTGCTGCTG
GGGCCACCATCTCAGCCTCCGCCGCCACACCCATGACGCAGATCCCCCTGTCTCAGCCCATACAGATTGC
ACAGGATCTTCAACAATTGCAACAGCTTCAGCAGCAAAATCTCAACTTGCAACAGTTTGTGTTGGTGCAC
CCAACCACCAACCTGCAACCAGCACAGTTTATCATCTCACAGACCCCCCAGGGCCAGCAGGGTCTCCTGC
AAGCGCAAAATCTTTTAACGCAACTACCTCAGCAAAGCCAAGCCAACCTCCTACAGCCACAGCCAAGCAT
CACCCTCACGTCCCAGCCTACCACCCCAACTCGCACAATAGCAGCAGCCTCAGTTCAGACACTTCCACAG
AGCCAGTCAACACCAAAGCGAATTGACACTCCCAGCTTGGAGGAGCCCAGTGACCTTGAGGAGCTTGAGC
AGTTTGCCAAGACTTTCAAACAAAGACG
