>Addgene plasmid #74355 | pISH-Pou2f1 | addgene partial sequence | sequence record 141959 | T7 5'-TAATACGACTCACTATAGGG-3'
GCCGCCATGGCGGCCGCGGGAATTCGATTCTATGGAGAGTGAAGATGCCAGCACAGGCACACAAACCAAT
GGTCTGGACTTTCAGAAACAGCCCGTGCCCGTTGGAGGAGCGATCTCCACAGCCCAGGCCCAGGCCTTCC
TCGGACATCTTCACCAGGTCCAGCTAGCTGGGACAAGTTTACAGGCTGCTGCTCAGTCTTTAAATGTACA
GTCTAAATCCAGTGAAGAGTCGGGAGATTCGCAGCAGTCGAGCCAGCCTTCTTCCCAGCCGCCTTCAGTG
CAGTCAGCCATTCCCCAGACCCAGCTAATGCTGGCTGGGGGACAGATAACTGGGCTCACGTTGACCCCAG
CCCAGCAACAGTTACTGCTACAGCAGGCGCAGGCCCAGGCCCAGCTCCTGGCCGCTGCAGTGCAGCAACA
CTCCGCCAGCCAACAGCACAGTGCTGCTGGGGCCACCATCTCAGCCTCCGCCGCCACACCCATGACGCAG
ATCCCCCTGTCTCAGCCCATACAGATTGCACAGGATCTTCAACAATTGCAACAGCTTCAGCAGCAAAATC
TCAACTTGCAACAGTTTGTGTTGGTGCACCCAACCACCAACCTGCAACCAGCACAGTTTATCATCTCACA
GACCCCCCAGGGCCAGCAGGGTCTCCTGCAAGCGCAAAATCTTTTAACGCAACTACCTCAGCAAAGCCAA
GCCAACCTCCTACAGCCACAGCCAAGCATCACCCTCACGTCCCAGCCTACCACCCCAACTCGCACAATAG
CAGCAGCCTCAGTTCAGACACTTCCACAGAGCCAGTCAACACCAAAGCGAATTGACACTCCCAGCTTGGA
GGAGCCCAGTGACCTTGAGGAGCTTGAGCAGTTTGCCAAGACTTTCAAACAAAGACGAATCACTAGTGAA
TTCGCGGCCGCCTGCAGG
