>Addgene plasmid #74355 | pISH-Pou2f1 | addgene partial sequence | sequence record 141960 | SP6 5'-ATTTAGGTGACACTATAG-3'
TTGGGAGCTCTCCCATATGGTCGACCTGCAGGCGGCCGCGAATTCACTAGTGATTCGTCTTTGTTTGAAA
GTCTTGGCAAACTGCTCAAGCTCCTCAAGGTCACTGGGCTCCTCCAAGCTGGGAGTGTCAATTCGCTTTG
GTGTTGACTGGCTCTGTGGAAGTGTCTGAACTGAGGCTGCTGCTATTGTGCGAGTTGGGGTGGTAGGCTG
GGACGTGAGGGTGATGCTTGGCTGTGGCTGTAGGAGGTTGGCTTGGCTTTGCTGAGGTAGTTGCGTTAAA
AGATTTTGCGCTTGCAGGAGACCCTGCTGGCCCTGGGGGGTCTGTGAGATGATAAACTGTGCTGGTTGCA
GGTTGGTGGTTGGGTGCACCAACACAAACTGTTGCAAGTTGAGATTTTGCTGCTGAAGCTGTTGCAATTG
TTGAAGATCCTGTGCAATCTGTATGGGCTGAGACAGGGGGATCTGCGTCATGGGTGTGGCGGCGGAGGCT
GAGATGGTGGCCCCAGCAGCACTGTGCTGTTGGCTGGCGGAGTGTTGCTGCACTGCAGCGGCCAGGAGCT
GGGCCTGGGCCTGCGCCTGCTGTAGCAGTAACTGTTGCTGGGCTGGGGTCAACGTGAGCCCAGTTATCTG
TCCCCCAGCCAGCATTAGCTGGGTCTGGGGAATGGCTGACTGCACTGAAGGCGGCTGGGAAGAAGGCTGG
CTCGACTGCTGCGAATCTCCCGACTCTTCACTGGATTTAGACTGTACATTTAAAGACTGAGCAGCAGCCT
GTAAACTTGTCCCAGCTAGCTGGACCTGGTGAAGATGTCCGAGGAAGGCCTGGGCCTGGGCTGTGGAGAT
CGCTCCTCCAACGGGCACGGGCTGTTTCTGAAA
